Addgene plasmid #221704: pHAGE-RNF8-S157A
Purpose: Lentiviral expression of human RNF8 (S157A) in mammalian cells
Depositing lab: Derrick Sek Tong Ong. Depositing organization: National University of Singapore. Publication: CAMK2D serves as a molecular scaffold for RNF8-MAD2 complex to induce mitotic checkpoint in glioma. Chuah YH, Tay EXY, Grinchuk OV, Yoon J, Feng J, Kannan S, Robert M, Jakhar R, Liang Y, Lee BWL, Wang LC, Lim YT, Zhao T, Sobota RM, Lu G, Low BC, Crasta KC, Verma CS, Lin Z, Ong DST. Cell Death Differ. 2023 Aug;30(8):1973-1987. doi: 10.1038/s41418-023-01192-3. Epub 2023 Jul 19. PubMed 37468549.
Backbone
  Vector backbone: pHAGE
  Vector type: Lentiviral
Growth in bacteria
  Bacterial resistance: Ampicillin, 100 μg/mL
  Growth temperature: 37°C
  Growth strain: NEB Stable
  Copy number: High Copy
Gene/Insert
  Gene/Insert name: RNF8
  Species: H. sapiens (human)
  Mutation: S157A
  Entrez Gene: RNF8 (a.k.a. hRNF8)
  Cloning method: Gateway Cloning
Terms and licenses: Academic/Nonprofit Terms; Industry Terms: Not Available to Industry
How to cite: pHAGE-RNF8-S157A was a gift from Derrick Sek Tong Ong (Addgene plasmid # 221704 ; http://n2t.net/addgene:221704 ; RRID:Addgene_221704)
