[The description below was written by a language model from this plasmid's Addgene catalogue record and pLannotate feature annotations shown in this document.]
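Description:
pHAGE-RNF8-S157A is a lentiviral expression plasmid of about 10 kb, built on the HIV-1-derived pHAGE backbone, for delivering a point mutant of human RNF8 into mammalian cells. In bacteria it replicates from a high-copy ColE1/pUC-type origin and is selected with ampicillin through the bla gene. The viral portion carries a truncated 5' LTR, the Ψ packaging signal with a partial gag sequence, the Rev response element for Rev-dependent nuclear export of the genomic RNA, the cPPT/CTS element, and a U3-deleted 3' LTR that makes the integrated provirus self-inactivating. Because no complete viral genes are annotated, only fragments of gag, rev and nef, packaging functions would have to be supplied in trans.

The payload is driven by the constitutive human EF-1α promoter. The RNF8 coding sequence, carrying the S157A substitution, was inserted by Gateway cloning and sits between attB1 and attB2 sites. A V5 epitope tag is annotated just downstream of attB2, but the record does not state whether it is translated in frame with RNF8 or cut off by a stop codon. An EMCV IRES follows and, across the origin of the circular map, leads into EGFP, so a single bicistronic transcript should yield both RNF8 and a fluorescent marker for identifying transduced cells. A WPRE after EGFP enhances transcript expression. No mammalian drug-resistance marker is annotated.

RNF8 is an E3 ubiquitin ligase known for its role in DNA damage signalling. Replacing serine with alanine removes a possible phosphorylation site, although the record does not explain the purpose of the mutation. The associated publication concerns an RNF8-MAD2 complex scaffolded by CAMK2D in the mitotic checkpoint in glioma.
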