Features (pLannotate 1.2.2; 27 found; start..end, strand, type, name):
      6..725     +  CDS            EGFP: the original enhanced GFP (Yang et al., 1996) mammalian codon-optimized
    739..1327    +  misc_feature   WPRE: woodchuck hepatitis virus posttranscriptional regulatory element
   1335..1400    +  CDS            nef (fragment): NEF_HV1Z2 - Experimental evidence at protein level: Swiss-Prot protein existence level 1. Extracellular Nef protein targets CD4(+) T-lymphocytes for apoptosis by interacting with CXCR4 surface receptors. From Human immunodeficiency virus type 1 group M subtype D (isolate Z2/CDC-Z34) (HIV-1).
   1402..1635    +  LTR            3' LTR (ΔU3): self-inactivating 3' long terminal repeat (LTR) from HIV-1
   1840..1944    +  promoter       AmpR promoter: bla
   1945..2805    +  CDS            AmpR: β-lactamase; bla; confers resistance to ampicillin, carbenicillin, and related antibiotics
   2976..3564    +  rep_origin     ori: high-copy-number ColE1/pMB1/pBR322/pUC origin of replication
   3747..3801    +  CDS            lacI (fragment): lac repressor; lacI; The lac repressor binds to the lac operator to inhibit transcription in E. coli. This inhibition can be relieved by adding lactose or isopropyl-β-D-thiogalactopyranoside (IPTG).
   3807..3900    +  rep_origin     SV40 ori (fragment): SV40 origin of replication
   3925..3962    +  CDS            lacI (fragment): lac repressor; lacI; The lac repressor binds to the lac operator to inhibit transcription in E. coli. This inhibition can be relieved by adding lactose or isopropyl-β-D-thiogalactopyranoside (IPTG).
   3975..3996    +  protein_bind   CAP binding site: CAP binding activates transcription in the presence of cAMP. E. coli catabolite activator protein
   4011..4041    +  promoter       lac promoter: promoter for the E. coli lac operon
   4049..4065    +  protein_bind   lac operator: The lac repressor binds to the lac operator to inhibit transcription in E. coli. This inhibition can be relieved by adding lactose or isopropyl-β-D-thiogalactopyranoside (IPTG). lac repressor encoded by lacI
   4099..4182    +  polyA_signal   SV40 poly(A) signal (fragment): SV40 polyadenylation signal
   4349..4678    +  CDS            nef (fragment): NEF_HV1BR - Experimental evidence at protein level: Swiss-Prot protein existence level 1. Extracellular Nef protein targets CD4(+) T-lymphocytes for apoptosis by interacting with CXCR4 surface receptors (PubMed:14990729). From Human immunodeficiency virus type 1 group M subtype B (isolate BRU/LAI) (HIV-1).
   4726..4983    +  LTR            5' LTR (truncated): truncated 5' long terminal repeat (LTR) from HIV-1
   5030..5155    +  misc_feature   HIV-1 Ψ: packaging signal of human immunodeficiency virus type 1
   5139..5477    +  CDS            HIV-1 gag (fragment): gag protein from human immunodeficiency virus 1; gag
   5652..5885    +  misc_feature   RRE: The Rev response element (RRE) of HIV-1 allows for Rev-dependent mRNA export from the nucleus to the cytoplasm.
   6262..6362    +  CDS            Rev (fragment): human immunodeficiency virus 1 (HIV-1) Rev protein; rev; enhances nuclear export of unspliced and incompletely spliced viral mRNAs
   6407..6524    +  misc_feature   cPPT/CTS: central polypurine tract and central termination sequence of HIV-1
   6572..7750    +  promoter       EF-1α promoter: strong constitutive promoter for human elongation factor EF-1α
   7771..7791    +  protein_bind   attB1: mutant version of attB; core recombination site for the Gateway® BP reaction BP Clonase™
   7797..9251    +  CDS            RNF8: RNF8_HUMAN - Also known as KIAA0646. Experimental evidence at protein level: Swiss-Prot protein existence level 1. E3 ubiquitin-protein ligase that plays a key role in DNA damage signaling via 2 distinct roles: by mediating the 'Lys-63'-linked ubiquitination of histones H2A and H2AX and promoting the recruitment of DNA repair proteins at double-strand breaks (DSBs) sites, and by catalyzing 'Lys-48'-linked ubiquitination to remove target proteins from DNA damage sites. Following DNA DSBs, it is recruited to the sites of damage by ATM-phosphorylated MDC1 and catalyzes the 'Lys-63'-linked ubiquit
   9256..9280    -  protein_bind   attB2: mutant version of attB; recombination site for the Gateway® BP reaction BP Clonase™
   9333..9374    +  CDS            V5 tag: epitope tag from simian virus 5
   9500..9962    +  misc_feature   IRES: internal ribosome entry site (IRES) of the encephalomyocarditis virus (EMCV)
>Addgene plasmid #221704 | pHAGE-RNF8-S157A | addgene full sequence | sequence record 442610 | Addgene NGS Result
CACATATGGTGAGCAAGGGCGAGGAGCTGTTCACCGGGGTGGTGCCCATCCTGGTCGAGCTGGACGGCGA
CGTAAACGGCCACAAGTTCAGCGTGTCCGGCGAGGGCGAGGGCGATGCCACCTACGGCAAGCTGACCCTG
AAGTTCATCTGCACCACCGGCAAGCTGCCCGTGCCCTGGCCCACCCTCGTGACCACCCTGACCTACGGCG
TGCAGTGCTTCAGCCGCTACCCCGACCACATGAAGCAGCACGACTTCTTCAAGTCCGCCATGCCCGAAGG
CTACGTCCAGGAGCGCACCATCTTCTTCAAGGACGACGGCAACTACAAGACCCGCGCCGAGGTGAAGTTC
GAGGGCGACACCCTGGTGAACCGCATCGAGCTGAAGGGCATCGACTTCAAGGAGGACGGCAACATCCTGG
GGCACAAGCTGGAGTACAACTACAACAGCCACAACGTCTATATCATGGCCGACAAGCAGAAGAACGGCAT
CAAGGTGAACTTCAAGATCCGCCACAACATCGAGGACGGCAGCGTGCAGCTCGCCGACCACTACCAGCAG
AACACCCCCATCGGCGACGGCCCCGTGCTGCTGCCCGACAACCACTACCTGAGCACCCAGTCCGCCCTGA
GCAAAGACCCCAACGAGAAGCGCGATCACATGGTCCTGCTGGAGTTCGTGACCGCCGCCGGGATCACTCT
CGGCATGGACGAGCTGTACAAGTAAATCGATAGATCCTAATCAACCTCTGGATTACAAAATTTGTGAAAG
ATTGACTGGTATTCTTAACTATGTTGCTCCTTTTACGCTATGTGGATACGCTGCTTTAATGCCTTTGTAT
CATGCTATTGCTTCCCGTATGGCTTTCATTTTCTCCTCCTTGTATAAATCCTGGTTGCTGTCTCTTTATG
AGGAGTTGTGGCCCGTTGTCAGGCAACGTGGCGTGGTGTGCACTGTGTTTGCTGACGCAACCCCCACTGG
TTGGGGCATTGCCACCACCTGTCAGCTCCTTTCCGGGACTTTCGCTTTCCCCCTCCCTATTGCCACGGCG
GAACTCATCGCCGCCTGCCTTGCCCGCTGCTGGACAGGGGCTCGGCTGTTGGGCACTGACAATTCCGTGG
TGTTGTCGGGGAAATCATCGTCCTTTCCTTGGCTGCTCGCCTGTGTTGCCACCTGGATTCTGCGCGGGAC
GTCCTTCTGCTACGTCCCTTCGGCCCTCAATCCAGCGGACCTTCCTTCCCGCGGCCTGCTGCCGGCTCTG
CGGCCTCTTCCGCGTCTTCGCCTTCGCCCTCAGACGAGTCGGATCTCCCTTTGGGCCGCCTCCCCGCCTG
AGATCCTTTAAGACCAATGACTTACAAGGCAGCTGTAGATCTTAGCCACTTTTTAAAAGAAAAGGGGGGA
CTGGAAGGGCTAATTCACTCCCAACGAAGACAAGATCTGCTTTTTGCTTGTACTGGGTCTCTCTGGTTAG
ACCAGATCTGAGCCTGGGAGCTCTCTGGCTAACTAGGGAACCCACTGCTTAAGCCTCAATAAAGCTTGCC
TTGAGTGCTTCAAGTAGTGTGTGCCCGTCTGTTGTGTGACTCTGGTAACTAGAGATCCCTCAGACCCTTT
TAGTCAGTGTGGAAAATCTCTAGCAGTAGTAGTTCATGTCATCTTATTATTCAGTATTTATAACTTGCAA
AGAAATGAATATCAGAGAGTGAGAGGCCCGGGTTAATTAAGGAAAGGGCTAGATCATTCTTGAAGACGAA
AGGGCCTCGTGATACGCCTATTTTTATAGGTTAATGTCATGATAATAATGGTTTCTTAGACGTCAGGTGG
CACTTTTCGGGGAAATGTGCGCGGAACCCCTATTTGTTTATTTTTCTAAATACATTCAAATATGTATCCG
CTCATGAGACAATAACCCTGATAAATGCTTCAATAATATTGAAAAAGGAAGAGTATGAGTATTCAACATT
TCCGTGTCGCCCTTATTCCCTTTTTTGCGGCATTTTGCCTTCCTGTTTTTGCTCACCCAGAAACGCTGGT
GAAAGTAAAAGATGCTGAAGATCAGTTGGGTGCACGAGTGGGTTACATCGAACTGGATCTCAACAGCGGT
AAGATCCTTGAGAGTTTTCGCCCCGAAGAACGTTTTCCAATGATGAGCACTTTTAAAGTTCTGCTATGTG
GCGCGGTATTATCCCGTGTTGACGCCGGGCAAGAGCAACTCGGTCGCCGCATACACTATTCTCAGAATGA
CTTGGTTGAGTACTCACCAGTCACAGAAAAGCATCTTACGGATGGCATGACAGTAAGAGAATTATGCAGT
GCTGCCATAACCATGAGTGATAACACTGCGGCCAACTTACTTCTGACAACGATCGGAGGACCGAAGGAGC
TAACCGCTTTTTTGCACAACATGGGGGATCATGTAACTCGCCTTGATCGTTGGGAACCGGAGCTGAATGA
AGCCATACCAAACGACGAGCGTGACACCACGATGCCTGTAGCAATGGCAACAACGTTGCGCAAACTATTA
ACTGGCGAACTACTTACTCTAGCTTCCCGGCAACAATTAATAGACTGGATGGAGGCGGATAAAGTTGCAG
GACCACTTCTGCGCTCGGCCCTTCCGGCTGGCTGGTTTATTGCTGATAAATCTGGAGCCGGTGAGCGTGG
GTCTCGCGGTATCATTGCAGCACTGGGGCCAGATGGTAAGCCCTCCCGTATCGTAGTTATCTACACGACG
GGGAGTCAGGCAACTATGGATGAACGAAATAGACAGATCGCTGAGATAGGTGCCTCACTGATTAAGCATT
GGTAACTGTCAGACCAAGTTTACTCATATATACTTTAGATTGATTTAAAACTTCATTTTTAATTTAAAAG
GATCTAGGTGAAGATCCTTTTTGATAATCTCATGACCAAAATCCCTTAACGTGAGTTTTCGTTCCACTGA
GCGTCAGACCCCGTAGAAAAGATCAAAGGATCTTCTTGAGATCCTTTTTTTCTGCGCGTAATCTGCTGCT
TGCAAACAAAAAAACCACCGCTACCAGCGGTGGTTTGTTTGCCGGATCAAGAGCTACCAACTCTTTTTCC
GAAGGTAACTGGCTTCAGCAGAGCGCAGATACCAAATACTGTTCTTCTAGTGTAGCCGTAGTTAGGCCAC
CACTTCAAGAACTCTGTAGCACCGCCTACATACCTCGCTCTGCTAATCCTGTTACCAGTGGCTGCTGCCA
GTGGCGATAAGTCGTGTCTTACCGGGTTGGACTCAAGACGATAGTTACCGGATAAGGCGCAGCGGTCGGG
CTGAACGGGGGGTTCGTGCACACAGCCCAGCTTGGAGCGAACGACCTACACCGAACTGAGATACCTACAG
CGTGAGCTATGAGAAAGCGCCACGCTTCCCGAAGGGAGAAAGGCGGACAGGTATCCGGTAAGCGGCAGGG
TCGGAACAGGAGAGCGCACGAGGGAGCTTCCAGGGGGAAACGCCTGGTATCTTTATAGTCCTGTCGGGTT
TCGCCACCTCTGACTTGAGCGTCGATTTTTGTGATGCTCGTCAGGGGGGCGGAGCCTATGGAAAAACGCC
AGCAACGCGGCCTTTTTACGGTTCCTGGCCTTTTGCTGGCCTTTTGCTCACATGTTCTTTCCTGCGTTAT
CCCCTGATTCTGTGGATAACCGTATTACCGCCTTTGAGTGAGCTGATACCGCTCGCCGCAGCCGAACGAC
CGAGCGCAGCGAGTCAGTGAGCGAGGAAGCGGAAGAGCGCCCAATACGCAAACCGCCTCTCCCCGCGCGT
TGGCCGATTCATTAATGCAGCAAGCTCATGGCTGACTAATTTTTTTTATTTATGCAGAGGCCGAGGCCGC
CTCGGCCTCTGAGCTATTCCAGAAGTAGTGAGGAGGCTTTTTTGGAGGCCTAGGCTTTTGCAAAAAGCTC
CCCGTGGCACGACAGGTTTCCCGACTGGAAAGCGGGCAGTGAGCGCAACGCAATTAATGTGAGTTAGCTC
ACTCATTAGGCACCCCAGGCTTTACACTTTATGCTTCCGGCTCGTATGTTGTGTGGAATTGTGAGCGGAT
AACAATTTCACACAGGAAACAGCTATGACATGATTACGAATTTCACAAATAAAGCATTTTTTTCACTGCA
TTCTAGTTGTGGTTTGTCCAAACTCATCAATGTATCTTATCATGTCTGGATCAACTGGATAACTCAAGCT
AACCAAAATCATCCCAAACTTCCCACCCCATACCCTATTACCACTGCCAATTACCTGTGGTTTCATTTAC
TCTAAACCTGTGATTCCTCTGAATTATTTTCATTTTAAAGAAATTGTATTTGTTAAATATGTACTACAAA
CTTAGTAGTTGGAAGGGCTAATTCACTCCCAAAGAAGACAAGATATCCTTGATCTGTGGATCTACCACAC
ACAAGGCTACTTCCCTGATTAGCAGAACTACACACCAGGGCCAGGGGTCAGATATCCACTGACCTTTGGA
TGGTGCTACAAGCTAGTACCAGTTGAGCCAGATAAGGTAGAAGAGGCCAATAAAGGAGAGAACACCAGCT
TGTTACACCCTGTGAGCCTGCATGGGATGGATGACCCGGAGAGAGAAGTGTTAGAGTGGAGGTTTGACAG
CCGCCTAGCATTTCATCACGTGGCCCGAGAGCTGCATCCGGAGTACTTCAAGAACTGCTGATATCGAGCT
TGCTACAAGGGACTTTCCGCTGGGGACTTTCCAGGGAGGCGTGGCCTGGGCGGGACTGGGGAGTGGCGAG
CCCTCAGATCCTGCATATAAGCAGCTGCTTTTTGCCTGTACTGGGTCTCTCTGGTTAGACCAGATCTGAG
CCTGGGAGCTCTCTGGCTAACTAGGGAACCCACTGCTTAAGCCTCAATAAAGCTTGCCTTGAGTGCTTCA
AGTAGTGTGTGCCCGTCTGTTGTGTGACTCTGGTAACTAGAGATCCCTCAGACCCTTTTAGTCAGTGTGG
AAAATCTCTAGCAGTGGCGCCCGAACAGGGACTTGAAAGCGAAAGGGAAACCAGAGGAGCTCTCTCGACG
CAGGACTCGGCTTGCTGAAGCGCGCACGGCAAGAGGCGAGGGGCGGCGACTGGTGAGTACGCCAAAAATT
TTGACTAGCGGAGGCTAGAAGGAGAGAGATGGGTGCGAGAGCGTCAGTATTAAGCGGGGGAGAATTAGAT
CGCGATGGGAAAAAATTCGGTTAAGGCCAGGGGGAAAGAAAAAATATAAATTAAAACATATAGTATGGGC
AAGCAGGGAGCTAGAACGATTCGCAGTTAATCCTGGCCTGTTAGAAACATCAGAAGGCTGTAGACAAATA
CTGGGACAGCTACAACCATCCCTTCAGACAGGATCAGAAGAACTTAGATCATTATATAATACAGTAGCAA
CCCTCTATTGTGTGCATCAAAGGATAGAGATAAAAGACACCAAGGAAGCTTTAGACAAGATAGAGGAAGA
GCAAAACAAAAGTAAGACCACCGCACAGCAAGCGGCCGGCCGCTGATCTTCAGACCTGGAGGAGGAGATA
TGAGGGACAATTGGAGAAGTGAATTATATAAATATAAAGTAGTAAAAATTGAACCATTAGGAGTAGCACC
CACCAAGGCAAAGAGAAGAGTGGTGCAGAGAGAAAAAAGAGCAGTGGGAATAGGAGCTTTGTTCCTTGGG
TTCTTGGGAGCAGCAGGAAGCACTATGGGCGCAGCGTCAATGACGCTGACGGTACAGGCCAGACAATTAT
TGTCTGGTATAGTGCAGCAGCAGAACAATTTGCTGAGGGCTATTGAGGCGCAACAGCATCTGTTGCAACT
CACAGTCTGGGGCATCAAGCAGCTCCAGGCAAGAATCCTGGCTGTGGAAAGATACCTAAAGGATCAACAG
CTCCTGGGGATTTGGGGTTGCTCTGGAAAACTCATTTGCACCACTGCTGTGCCTTGGAATGCTAGTTGGA
GTAATAAATCTCTGGAACAGATTTGGAATCACACGACCTGGATGGAGTGGGACAGAGAAATTAACAATTA
CACAAGCTTAATACACTCCTTAATTGAAGAATCGCAAAACCAGCAAGAAAAGAATGAACAAGAATTATTG
GAATTAGATAAATGGGCAAGTTTGTGGAATTGGTTTAACATAACAAATTGGCTGTGGTATATAAAATTAT
TCATAATGATAGTAGGAGGCTTGGTAGGTTTAAGAATAGTTTTTGCTGTACTTTCTATAGTGAATAGAGT
TAGGCAGGGATATTCACCATTATCGTTTCAGACCCACCTCCCAACCCCGAGGGGACCCGACAGGCCCGAA
GGAATAGAAGAAGAAGGTGGAGAGAGAGACAGAGACAGATCCATTCGATTAGTGAACGGATCTCGACGGT
ATCGCCGAATTCACAAATGGCAGTATTCATCCACAATTTTAAAAGAAAAGGGGGGATTGGGGGGTACAGT
GCAGGGGAAAGAATAGTAGACATAATAGCAACAGACATACAAACTAAAGAATTACAAAAACAAATTACAA
AAATTCAAAATTTTCGGGTTTATTACAGGGACAGCAGAGATCCAGTTTGGACTAGTCGTGAGGCTCCGGT
GCCCGTCAGTGGGCAGAGCGCACATCGCCCACAGTCCCCGAGAAGTTGGGGGGAGGGGTCGGCAATTGAA
CCGGTGCCTAGAGAAGGTGGCGCGGGGTAAACTGGGAAAGTGATGTCGTGTACTGGCTCCGCCTTTTTCC
CGAGGGTGGGGGAGAACCGTATATAAGTGCAGTAGTCGCCGTGAACGTTCTTTTTCGCAACGGGTTTGCC
GCCAGAACACAGGTAAGTGCCGTGTGTGGTTCCCGCGGGCCTGGCCTCTTTACGGGTTATGGCCCTTGCG
TGCCTTGAATTACTTCCACCTGGCTGCAGTACGTGATTCTTGATCCCGAGCTTCGGGTTGGAAGTGGGTG
GGAGAGTTCGAGGCCTTGCGCTTAAGGAGCCCCTTCGCCTCGTGCTTGAGTTGAGGCCTGGCCTGGGCGC
TGGGGCCGCCGCGTGCGAATCTGGTGGCACCTTCGCGCCTGTCTCGCTGCTTTCGATAAGTCTCTAGCCA
TTTAAAATTTTTGATGACCTGCTGCGACGCTTTTTTTCTGGCAAGATAGTCTTGTAAATGCGGGCCAAGA
TCTGCACACTGGTATTTCGGTTTTTGGGGCCGCGGGCGGCGACGGGGCCCGTGCGTCCCAGCGCACATGT
TCGGCGAGGCGGGGCCTGCGAGCGCGGCCACCGAGAATCGGACGGGGGTAGTCTCAAGCTGGCCGGCCTG
CTCTGGTGCCTGGCCTCGCGCCGCCGTGTATCGCCCCGCCCTGGGCGGCAAGGCTGGCCCGGTCGGCACC
AGTTGCGTGAGCGGAAAGATGGCCGCTTCCCGGCCCTGCTGCAGGGAGCTCAAAATGGAGGACGCGGCGC
TCGGGAGAGCGGGCGGGTGAGTCACCCACACAAAGGAAAAGGGCCTTTCCGTCCTCAGCCGTCGCTTCAT
GTGACTCCACGGAGTACCGGGCGCCGTCCAGGCACCTCGATTAGTTCTCGAGCTTTTGGAGTACGTCGTC
TTTAGGTTGGGGGGAGGGGTTTTATGCGATGGAGTTTCCCCACACTGAGTGGGTGGAGACTGAAGTTAGG
CCAGCTTGGCACTTGATGTAATTCTCCTTGGAATTTGCCCTTTTTGAGTTTGGATCTTGGTTCATTCTCA
AGCCTCAGACAGTGGTTCAAAGTTTTTTTCTTCCATTTCAGGTGTCGTGAAGCGGCCCTGCAGATATCAA
CAAGTTTGTACAAAAAAGCAGGCACCATGGGGGAGCCCGGCTTCTTCGTCACAGGAGACCGCGCCGGTGG
CCGGAGCTGGTGCCTGCGGCGGGTGGGGATGAGCGCCGGGTGGCTGCTGCTGGAAGATGGGTGCGAGGTG
ACTGTAGGACGAGGATTTGGTGTCACATACCAACTGGTATCAAAAATCTGCCCCCTGATGATTTCTCGAA
ACCACTGTGTTTTGAAGCAGAATCCTGAGGGCCAATGGACAATTATGGACAACAAGAGTCTAAATGGTGT
TTGGCTGAACAGAGCGCGTCTGGAACCTTTAAGGGTCTATTCCATTCATCAGGGAGACTACATCCAACTT
GGAGTGCCTCTGGAAAATAAGGAGAATGCGGAGTATGAATATGAAGTTACTGAAGAAGACTGGGAGACAA
TATATCCTTGTCTTTCCCCAAAGAATGACCAAATGATAGAAAAAAATAAGGAATTGAGAACTAAAAGGAA
ATTCGCTTTGGATGAATTAGCAGGTCCTGGAGCTGAAGGCCCCTCAAATTTGAAATCCAAAATAAATAAA
GTGTCTTGTGAATCTGGTCAGCCAGTGAAATCACAGGGGAAAGGTGAAGTGGCCAGTACACCCTCTGACA
ATTTGGATCCTAAGTTGACTGCCCTTGAGCCAAGTAAGACCACAGGGGCTCCCATTTACCCTGGCTTCCC
CAAAGTCACAGAGGTTCATCATGAGCAGAAAGCCTCAAACTCTTCAGCATCTCAGAGAAGCTTACAGATG
TTTAAGGTGACCATGTCCAGGATTCTGAGGCTCAAAATACAGATGCAGGAAAAACATGAAGCCGTTATGA
ATGTGAAAAAGCAGACCCAAAAGGGGAACTCAAAGAAAGTTGTGCAAATGGAGCAGGAACTTCAGGACTT
ACAGTCCCAGCTGTGTGCAGAGCAGGCTCAGCAGCAGGCAAGAGTGGAGCAACTAGAGAAGACTTTCCAG
GAAGAGGAACAGCATCTTCAGGGTTTGGAGATAGCCCAAGGAGAAAAGGACCTGAAGCAACAGCTGGCCC
AGGCTCTGCAGGAGCATTGGGCTCTAATGGAAGAGCTAAATCGCAGCAAGAAGGACTTTGAAGCAATCAT
TCAAGCCAAGAACAAAGAATTAGAGCAGACCAAGGAAGAGAAGGAGAAGATGCAAGCACAGAAGGAAGAA
GTTCTTAGCCACATGAATGATGTGCTAGAGAATGAGCTCCAATGTATTATTTGTTCAGAATACTTCATTG
AGGCTGTCACCTTGAACTGTGCCCACAGTTTCTGCTCCTACTGTATCAATGAATGGATGAAGCGGAAGAT
AGAATGCCCCATTTGTCGGAAGGACATTAAGTCCAAAACATACTCTTTGGTTCTGGACAATTGCATTAAT
AAGATGGTAAATAATCTGAGCTCAGAAGTGAAAGAACGACGAATTGTTCTCATTAGGGAACGAAAAGCAA
AGAGATTGTTCTAGAACCCAGCTTTCTTGTACAAAGTGGTTGATATCCAGCACAGTGGCGGCCGCTCGAG
TCTAGAGGGCCCGCGGTTCGAAGGTAAGCCTATCCCTAACCCTCTCCTCGGTCTCGATTCTACGCGTACC
GGTTAGTAATGAGATCCCTCCCCCCCCCCTAACGTTACTGGCCGAAGCCGCTTGGAATAAGGCCGGTGTG
CGTTTGTCTATATGTTATTTTCCACCATATTGCCGTCTTTTGGCAATGTGAGGGCCCGGAAACCTGGCCC
TGTCTTCTTGACGAGCATTCCTAGGGGTCTTTCCCCTCTCGCCAAAGGAATGCAAGGTCTGTTGAATGTC
GTGAAGGAAGCAGTTCCTCTGGAAGCTTCTTGAAGACAAACAACGTCTGTAGCGACCCTTTGCAGGCAGC
GGAACCCCCCACCTGGCGACAGGTGCCTCTGCGGCCAAAAGCCACGTGTATAAGATACACCTGCAAAGGC
GGCACAACCCCAGTGCCACGTTGTGAGTTGGATAGTTGTGGAAAGAGTCAAATGGCTCTCCTCAAGCGTA
TTCAACAAGGGGCTGAAGGATGCCCAGAAGGTACCCCATTGTATGGGATCTGATCTGGGGCCTCGGTGCA
CATGCTTTACATGTGTTTAGTCGAGGTTAAAAAAACGTCTAGGCCCCCCGAACCACGGGGACGTGGTTTT
CCTTTGAAAAACACGATGATAATATGGCCA
